>Addgene plasmid #112596 | pOP2H | addgene full sequence | sequence record 220202 | Addgene NGS Result
TACGCAAACCGCCTCTCCCCGCGCGTTGGCCGATTCATTAATGCAGCTGATTAATACGACTCACTATAGG
GAATTGTGAGCGGATAACAATTCCTCTAGAAATAATTTTGTTTAACTTTAAGAAGGAGATATATCCATGG
GATCCGAATTCGCGGCCGCCCTAGGCTCGAGCCCTCATCACCATCACCATCACCATCACTAAGCTTGAGT
ATTCTATAGTGTCACCTAAATCCCAGCTTGATCCGGCTGCTAACAAAGCCCGAAAGGAAGCTGAGTTGGC
TGCTGCCACCGCTGAGCAATAACTAGCATAACCCCTTGGGGCCTCTAAACGGGTCTTGAGGGGTTTTTTG
CTGAAAGGAGGAACTATATCCGGATAACCTGGCGTAATAGCGAAGAGGCCCGCACCGATCGCCCTTCCCA
ACAGTTGCGCAGCCTGAATGGCGAATGGAAATTGTAAGCGTTAATATTTTGTTAAAATTCGCGTTAAATT
TTTGTTAAATCAGCTCATTTTTTAACCAATAGGCCGAAATCGGCAAAATCCCTTATAAATCAAAAGAATA
GACCGAGATAGGGT
[37 nt withheld, positions 575-611]
AAAGAACGTGGACTCCAACGTCAAAGG
[32 nt withheld, positions 639-670]
AGCTTGCATGCCTGCAGGTCGGAAGCATAAAGTGTAAAGCCTGGGGTGCCTAATGAGTGAGCTAACTTAC
ATTAATTGCGTTGCGCTCACTGCCCGCTTTCCAGTCGGGAAACCTGTCGTGCCAGCTGCATTAATGAATC
GGCCAACGCGCGGGGAGAGGCGGTTTGCGTATTGGGCGCCAGGGTGGTTTTTCTTTTCACCAGTGAGACG
GGCAACAGCTGATTGCCCTTCACCGCCTGGCCCTGAGAGAGTTGCAGCAAGCGGTCCACGCTGGTTTGCC
CCAGCAGGCGAAAATCCTGTTTGATGGTGGTTAACGGCGGGATATAACATGAGCTGTCTTCGGTATCGTC
GTATCCCACTACCGAGATATCCGCACCAACGCGCAGCCCGGACTCGGTAATGGCGCGCATTGCGCCCAGC
GCCATCTGATCGTTGGCAACCAGCATCGCAGTGGGAACGATGCCCTCATTCAGCATTTGCATGGTTTGTT
GAAAACCGGACATGGCACTCCAGTCGCCTTCCCGTTCCGCTATCGGCTGAATTTGATTGCGAGTGAGATA
TTTATGCCAGCCAGCCAGACGCAGACGCGCCGAGACAGAACTTAATGGGCCCGCTAACAGCGCGATTTGC
TGGTGACCCAATGCGACCAGATGCTCCACGCCCAGTCGCGTACCGTCTTCATGGGAGAAAATAATACTGT
TGATGGGTGTCTGGTCAGAGACATCAAGAAATAACGCCGGAACATTAGTGCAGGCAGCTTCCACAGCAAT
GGCATCCTGGTCATCCAGCGGATAGTTAATGATCAGCCCACTGACGCGTTGCGCGAGAAGATTGTGCACC
GCCGCTTTACAGGCTTCGACGCCGCTTCGTTCTACCATCGACACCACCACGCTGGCACCCAGTTGATCGG
CGCGAGATTTAATCGCCGCGACAATTTGCGACGGCGCGTGCAGGGCCAGACTGGAGGTGGCAACGCCAAT
CAGCAACGACTGTTTGCCCGCCAGTTGTTGTGCCACGCGGTTGGGAATGTAATTCAGCTCCGCCATCGCC
GCTTCCACTTTTTCCCGCGTTTTCGCAGAAACGTGGCTGGCCTGGTTCACCACGCGGGAAACGGTCTGAT
AAGAGACACCGGCATACTCTGCGACATCGTATAACGTTACTGGTTTCACATTCACCACCCTGAATTGACT
CTCTTCCGGGCGCTATCATGCCATACCGCGAAAGGTTTTGCACCATTCGATGGTGTCGGGTACCGAGCTC
GAATTGTGAACCATCACCCT
[91 nt withheld, positions 1951-2041]
G
[124 nt withheld, positions 2043-2166]
CCTGATGCGGTATTTTCTCCTTACGCATCTGTGCGGTATTTCACACCGCATATGGTGCACTCTCAGTACA
ATCTGCTCTGATGCCGCATAGTTAAGCCAGCCCCGACACCCGCCAACACCCGCTGACGCGCCCTGACGGG
CTTGTCTGCTCCCGGCATCCGCTTACAGACAAGCTGTGACCGTCTCCGGGAGCTGCATGTGTCAGAGGTT
TTCACCGTCATCACCGAAACGCGCGAGACGAAAGGGCCTCGTGATACGCCTATTTTTATAGGTTAATGTC
ATGATAATAATGGTTTCTTAGACGTCAGGTGGCACTTTTCGGGGAAATGTGCGCGGAACCCCTATTTGTT
TATTTTTCTAAATACATTCAAATATGTATCCGCTCATGAGACAATAACCCTGATAAATGCTTCAATAATA
TTGAAAAAGGAAGAGTATGAGTATTCAACATTTCCGTGTCGCCCTTATTCCCTTTTTTGCGGCATTTTGC
CTTCCTGTTTTTGCTCACCCAGAAACGCTGGTGAAAGTAAAAGATGCTGAAGATCAGTTGGGTGCACGAG
TGGGTTACATCGAACTGGATCTCAACAGCGGTAAGATCCTTGAGAGTTTTCGCCCCGAAGAACGTTTTCC
AATGATGAGCACTTTTAAAGTTCTGCTATGTGGCGCGGTATTATCCCGTATTGACGCCGGGCAAGAGCAA
CTCGGTCGCCGCATACACTATTCTCAGAATGACTTGGTTGAGTACTCACCAGTCACAGAAAAGCATCTTA
CGGATGGCATGACAGTAAGAGAATTATGCAGTGCTGCCATAACCATGAGTGATAACACTGCGGCCAACTT
ACTTCTGACAACGATCGGAGGACCGAAGGAGCTAACCGCTTTTTTGCACAACATGGGGGATCATGTAACT
CGCCTTGATCGTTGGGAACCGGAGCTGAATGAAGCCATACCAAACGACGAGCGTGACACCACGATGCCTG
TAGCAATGGCAACAACGTTGCGCAAACTATTAACTGGCGAACTACTTACTCTAGCTTCCCGGCAACAATT
AATAGACTGGATGGAGGCGGATAAAGTTGCAGGACCACTTCTGCGCTCGGCCCTTCCGGCTGGCTGGTTT
ATTGCTGATAAATCTGGAGCCGGTGAGCGTGGGTCTCGCGGTATCATTGCAGCACTGGGGCCAGATGGTA
AGCCCTCCCGTATCGTAGTTATCTACACGACGGGGAGTCAGGCAACTATGGATGAACGAAATAGACAGAT
CGCTGAGATAGGTGCCTCACTGATTAAGCATTGGTAACTGTCAGACCAAGTTTACTCATATATACTTTAG
ATTGATTTAAAACTTCATTTTTAATTTAAAAGGATCTAGGTGAAGATCCTTTTTGATAATCTCATGACCA
AAATCCCTTAACGTGAGTTTTCGTTCCACTGAGCGTCAGACCCCGTAGAAAAGATCAAAGGATCTTCTTG
AGATCCTTTTTTTCTGCGCGTAATCTGCTGCTTGCAAACAAAAAAACCACCGCTACCAGCGGTGGTTTGT
TTGCCGGATCAAGAGCTACCAACTCTTTTTCCGAAGGTAACTGGCTTCAGCAGAGCGCAGATACCAAATA
CTGTTCTTCTAGTGTAGCCGTAGTTAGGCCACCACTTCAAGAACTCTGTAGCACCGCCTACATACCTCGC
TCTGCTAATCCTGTTACCAGTGGCTGCTGCCAGTGGCGATAAGTCGTGTCTTACCGGGTTGGACTCAAGA
CGATAGTTACCGGATAAGGCGCAGCGGTCGGGCTGAACGGGGGGTTCGTGCACACAGCCCAGCTTGGAGC
GAACGACCTACACCGAACTGAGATACCTACAGCGTGAGCTATGAGAAAGCGCCACGCTTCCCGAAGGGAG
AAAGGCGGACAGGTATCCGGTAAGCGGCAGGGTCGGAACAGGAGAGCGCACGAGGGAGCTTCCAGGGGGA
AACGCCTGGTATCTTTATAGTCCTGTCGGGTTTCGCCACCTCTGACTTGAGCGTCGATTTTTGTGATGCT
CGTCAGGGGGGCGGAGCCTATGGAAAAACGCCAGCAACGCGGCCTTTTTACGGTTCCTGGCCTTTTGCTG
GCCTTTTGCTCACATGTTCTTTCCTGCGTTATCCCCTGATTCTGTGGATAACCGTATTACCGCCTTTGAG
TGAGCTGATACCGCTCGCCGCAGCCGAACGACCGAGCGCAGCGAGTCAGTGAGCGAGGAAGCGGAAGAGC
GCCCAA
Features (pLannotate 1.2.2; 22 found; start..end, strand, type, name):
     52..70      +  promoter       T7 promoter: promoter for bacteriophage T7 RNA polymerase
     70..94      +  protein_bind   lac operator: The lac repressor binds to the lac operator to inhibit transcription in E. coli. This inhibition can be relieved by adding lactose or isopropyl-β-D-thiogalactopyranoside (IPTG). lac repressor encoded by lacI
    107..129     +  RBS            RBS: efficient ribosome binding site from bacteriophage T7 gene 10 (Olins and Rangwala, 1989)
    176..196     +  CDS            7xHis: 6xHis affinity tag
    213..231     -  promoter       SP6 promoter: promoter for bacteriophage SP6 RNA polymerase
    246..295     +  CDS            SET1 (fragment): solubility-enhancement tag derived from T7 phage gene 10B
    303..350     +  terminator     T7 terminator: transcription terminator for bacteriophage T7 RNA polymerase
    379..445     +  CDS            lacZα (fragment): LacZα fragment of β-galactosidase; lacZ fragment
    449..670     -  rep_origin     M13 ori (fragment) (sequence partly withheld): M13 bacteriophage origin of replication; arrow indicates direction of (+) strand synthesis
    671..691     -  misc_feature   MCS (fragment): pUC18/19 multiple cloning site
    690..708     -  promoter       lac UV5 promoter (fragment): E. coli lac promoter with an "up" mutation
    723..744     -  protein_bind   CAP binding site: CAP binding activates transcription in the presence of cAMP. E. coli catabolite activator protein
    757..1839    -  CDS            lacI: lac repressor; lacI; The lac repressor binds to the lac operator to inhibit transcription in E. coli. This inhibition can be relieved by adding lactose or isopropyl-β-D-thiogalactopyranoside (IPTG).
   1840..1917    -  promoter       lacIq promoter: lacI (mutant); In the lacIq allele, a single base change in the promoter boosts expression of the lacI gene about 10-fold.
   1917..1935    -  misc_feature   MCS (fragment): pUC18/19 multiple cloning site
   1936..2166    -  rep_origin     f1 ori (fragment) (sequence partly withheld): f1 bacteriophage origin of replication; arrow indicates direction of (+) strand synthesis
   2167..2266    -  misc_feature   bom (fragment): basis of mobility region from pBR322
   2368..2403    -  CDS            rop (fragment): Rop protein, which maintains plasmids at low copy number; rop
   2498..2602    +  promoter       AmpR promoter: bla
   2603..3463    +  CDS            AmpR: β-lactamase; bla; confers resistance to ampicillin, carbenicillin, and related antibiotics
   3634..4222    +  rep_origin     ori: high-copy-number ColE1/pMB1/pBR322/pUC origin of replication
   4405..49      +  CDS            lacI (fragment) (across the origin): lac repressor; lacI; The lac repressor binds to the lac operator to inhibit transcription in E. coli. This inhibition can be relieved by adding lactose or isopropyl-β-D-thiogalactopyranoside (IPTG).
