[The description below was written by a language model from this plasmid's Addgene catalogue record and pLannotate feature annotations shown in this document.]
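Description:
pOP2H is an empty bacterial expression backbone derived from pBAT4, designed for producing recombinant proteins in E. coli as fusions to a non-cleavable C-terminal 8His tag. It carries no insert. The 4.4 kb plasmid replicates from a high-copy ColE1/pUC-type origin and is selected with ampicillin through the β-lactamase gene (AmpR) driven by its own promoter.

The expression cassette consists of a T7 promoter directly followed by a lac operator, an efficient ribosome binding site from phage T7 gene 10, a short cloning region, the histidine tag coding sequence, and a T7 terminator. The automated annotation labels the tag as 7xHis, whereas the catalogue entry describes it as 8His. An open reading frame cloned in frame upstream of the tag is therefore transcribed by T7 RNA polymerase, so expression needs a host that supplies that polymerase. The product can be purified by immobilised metal affinity chromatography, and the tag stays on the protein because no protease site is recorded. A full-length lacI gene under the lacIq promoter is carried on the plasmid in the opposite orientation. It provides abundant lac repressor to keep the T7/lac promoter silent until it is induced with IPTG or lactose.

The remaining annotations are short fragments: an SP6 promoter, a gene 10-derived sequence upstream of the terminator, lacZα, f1/M13 origin pieces, pUC multiple cloning site remnants, bom, rop and a second lacI piece. These appear to be leftovers of the vector's construction rather than functional elements, and the truncated rop is consistent with the recorded high copy number.
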