Addgene plasmid #112596: pOP2H
Purpose: (Empty Backbone) Used for expression of protein in E. coli as non-cleavable C-terminal 8His-tag fusions
Depositing lab: Marko Hyvönen. Depositing organization: University of Cambridge.
Backbone
  Vector backbone: pBAT4
  Vector type: Bacterial Expression
  Tag / fusion protein: 8His (C terminal on backbone)
Growth in bacteria
  Bacterial resistance: Ampicillin, 100 μg/mL
  Growth temperature: 37°C
  Growth strain: DH5alpha
  Copy number: High Copy
Gene/Insert
  Gene/Insert name: None
  Tag / fusion protein: 8His (C terminal on backbone)
Terms and licenses: Academic/Nonprofit Terms; Industry Terms: Not Available to Industry
How to cite: pOP2H was a gift from Marko Hyvönen (Addgene plasmid # 112596 ; http://n2t.net/addgene:112596 ; RRID:Addgene_112596)
